>Addgene plasmid #123679 | MTK1_016 | addgene full sequence | sequence record 248570 | Addgene NGS Result
TCGGTCTCACCCTGAATTCGCATCTAGAACGGGCTGAATCACAAGCATCCAAAGCTCGTCGAATAGTTGG
CGAGAGTAAGGAATGCCACCCGCGATCAGAACAGATGCCGAAGATGGCACTCACGTCACTGGCATGTCCT
AAAGCTGCCGAGATTTGCGAACAGCGATCCCCGTCTCACCCTAGGGACACTGACACAATTCCAAACGTGA
GACCAGACCAATAAAAAACGCCCGGCGGCAACCGAGCGTTCTGAACAAATCCAGATGGAGTTCTGAGGTC
ATTACTGGATCTATCAACAGGAGTCCAAGCGAGCTCGATATCAAATTACGCCCCGCCCTGCCACTCATCG
CAGTACTGTTGTAATTCATTAAGCATTCTGCCGACATGGAAGCCATCACAAACGGCATGATGAACCTGAA
TCGCCAGCGGCATCAGCACCTTGTCGCCTTGCGTATAATATTTGCCCATGGTGAAAACGGGGGCGAAGAA
GTTGTCCATATTGGCCACGTTTAAATCAAAACTGGTGAAACTCACCCAGGGATTGGCTGAAACGAAAAAC
ATATTCTCAATAAACCCTTTAGGGAAATAGGCCAGGTTTTCACCGTAACACGCCACATCTTGCGAATATA
TGTGTAGAAACTGCCGGAAATCGTCGTGGTATTCACTCCAGAGCGATGAAAACGTTTCAGTTTGCTCATG
GAAAACGGTGTAACAAGGGTGAACACTATCCCATATCACCAGCTCACCGTCTTTCATTGCCATACGAAAT
TCCGGATGAGCATTCATCAGGCGGGCAAGAATGTGAATAAAGGCCGGATAAAACTTGTGCTTATTTTTCT
TTACGGTCTTTAAAAAGGCCGTAATATCCAGCTGAACGGTCTGGTTATAGGTACATTGAGCAACTGACTG
AAATGCCTCAAAATGTTCTTTACGATGCCATTGGGATATATCAACGGTGGTATATCCAGTGATTTTTTTC
TCCATTTTAGCTTCCTTAGCTCCTGAAAATCTCGATAACTCAAAAAATACGCCCGGTAGTGATCTTATTT
CATTATGGTGAAAGTTGGAACCTCTTACGTGCCCGATCAATCATGACCAAAATCCCTTAACGTGAGTTTT
CGTTCCACTGAGCGTCAGACCCCGTAGAAAAGATCAAAGGATCTTCTTGAGATCCTTTTTTTCTGCGCGT
AATCTGCTGCTTGCAAACAAAAAAACCACCGCTACCAGCGGTGGTTTGTTTGCCGGATCAAGAGCTACCA
ACTCTTTTTCCGAAGGTAACTGGCTTCAGCAGAGCGCAGATACCAAATACTGTTCTTCTAGTGTAGCCGT
AGTTAGGCCACCACTTCAAGAACTCTGTAGCACCGCCTACATACCTCGCTCTGCTAATCCTGTTACCAGT
GGCTGCTGCCAGTGGCGATAAGTCGTGTCTTACCGGGTTGGACTCAAGACGATAGTTACCGGATAAGGCG
CAGCGGTCGGGCTGAACGGGGGGTTCGTGCACACAGCCCAGCTTGGAGCGAACGACCTACACCGAACTGA
GATACCTACAGCGTGAGCTATGAGAAAGCGCCACGCTTCCCGAAGGGAGAAAGGCGGACAGGTATCCGGT
AAGCGGCAGGGTCGGAACAGGAGAGCGCACGAGGGAGCTTCCAGGGGGAAACGCCTGGTATCTTTATAGT
CCTGTCGGGTTTCGCCACCTCTGACTTGAGCGTCGATTTTTGTGATGCTCGTCAGGGGGGCGGAGCCTAT
GGAAAAACGCCAGCAACGCGGCCTTTTTACGGTTCCTGGCCTTTTGCTGGCCTTTTGCTCACATGTTCTT
TCCTGCGTTATCCCCTGATTCTGTGGATAACCGTAG
Features (pLannotate 1.2.2; 4 found; start..end, strand, type, name):
    221..255     -  terminator     lambda t0 terminator: minimal transcription terminator from phage lambda (Scholtissek and Grosse, 1987)
    329..985     -  CDS            cat: CAT_ECOLX - Experimental evidence at protein level: Swiss-Prot protein existence level 1. This enzyme is an effector of chloramphenicol resistance in bacteria. From Escherichia coli. This protein is used as a marker in many commonly used cloning vectors, such as pACYC184.
    986..1083    -  promoter       cat promoter: promoter of the E. coli cat gene encoding chloramphenicol acetyltransferase
   1167..1755    +  rep_origin     ori: high-copy-number ColE1/pMB1/pBR322/pUC origin of replication
