[The description below was written by a language model from this plasmid's Addgene catalogue record and pLannotate feature annotations shown in this document.]
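Description:
MTK1_016 is a small part plasmid (about 1.9 kb) from the Mammalian Toolkit (MTK), a hierarchical modular cloning system for building genetic circuits for mammalian cells. It carries the synthetic sequence Connector L6 (ConL6) stored as a Type 1 part, the category the toolkit reserves for 5' assembly connectors. The connector was inserted into the part-entry backbone MTK0_027 through BsmBI sites, which were destroyed during cloning, as is usual for Type IIS (Golden Gate-style) domestication of a part. Although catalogued as a mammalian expression vector, the plasmid has no annotated mammalian promoter, coding sequence or polyadenylation signal. It is a bacterial storage vector for a DNA part rather than something expressed directly in cells.

The annotated features are all backbone elements for propagation in E. coli. These are a high-copy ColE1/pMB1-type origin of replication and a chloramphenicol acetyltransferase (cat) gene driven by its native cat promoter, with a lambda t0 terminator downstream of it. The cat gene provides chloramphenicol selection. The connector insert was not recognised by the automated annotation and presumably lies in the unannotated region outside the marker and origin, though the record does not give its position or length.

In use, a 5' connector such as ConL6 is combined with the other part types to assemble a transcriptional unit. Connectors at the ends of each unit generally define how units are joined and ordered in later multi-gene assemblies, but the record does not specify which partner connector ConL6 pairs with.
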