Addgene plasmid #123679: MTK1_016
Purpose: Encodes ConL6 as a Type 1 part to be used in the MTK system
Depositing lab: Hana El-Samad. Depositing organization: University of California, San Francisco (UCSF). Publication: A Toolkit for Rapid Modular Construction of Biological Circuits in Mammalian Cells. Fonseca JP, Bonny AR, Kumar GR, Ng AH, Town J, Wu QC, Aslankoohi E, Chen SY, Dods G, Harrigan P, Osimiri LC, Kistler AL, El-Samad H. ACS Synth Biol. 2019 Nov 15;8(11):2593-2606. doi: 10.1021/acssynbio.9b00322. Epub 2019 Nov 5. PubMed 31686495.
Backbone
  Vector backbone: MTK0_027
  Vector type: Mammalian Expression
Growth in bacteria
  Bacterial resistance: Chloramphenicol, 25 μg/mL
  Growth temperature: 37°C
  Growth strain: DH5alpha
  Copy number: Unknown
Gene/Insert
  Gene/Insert name: Connector L6
  Species: Synthetic
  Cloning method: Restriction Enzyme; 5′ cloning site BsmBI (destroyed during cloning); 3′ cloning site BsmBI (destroyed during cloning)
Terms and licenses: Academic/Nonprofit Terms; Industry Terms: Not Available to Industry
Depositor comments: Type 1 parts are 5' assembly connectors in the MTK. Please visit https://www.biorxiv.org/content/10.1101/506188v2 for BioRxiv preprint
How to cite: MTK1_016 was a gift from Hana El-Samad (Addgene plasmid # 123679 ; http://n2t.net/addgene:123679 ; RRID:Addgene_123679)
